Addgene plasmid #163333: pMY-CD90.2-Rluc_miR
Purpose: Retroviral vector for negative control of knockdown expressing a non-target miR against Renilla luciferase and expression of a CD90.2 surface marker under control of the LTR promoter.
Depositing lab: Louis Ates & Teunis Geijtenbeek. Depositing organization: Academic Medical Center, University of Amsterdam. Publication: An optimized retroviral toolbox for overexpression and genetic perturbation of primary lymphocytes. van der Donk LEH, van der Spek J, van Duivenvoorde T, Ten Brink MS, Geijtenbeek TBH, Kuijl CP, van Heijst JWJ, Ates LS. Biol Open. 2022 Feb 15;11(2):bio059032. doi: 10.1242/bio.059032. Epub 2022 Mar 1. PubMed 35229875.
Backbone
  Vector backbone: pMY
  Vector type: Mammalian Expression, Retroviral, RNAi
Growth in bacteria
  Bacterial resistance: Ampicillin, 100 μg/mL
  Growth temperature: 37°C
  Growth strain: NEB Stable
  Copy number: High Copy
Gene/Insert
  Gene/Insert name: CD90.2 (alt name: Thy1b)
  gRNA/shRNA sequence: AGGAATTATAATGCTTATCTA
  Species: M. musculus (mouse)
  Entrez Gene: Thy1 (a.k.a. CD90, T25, Thy-1, Thy-1.2, Thy1.1, Thy1.2)
  Promoter: LTR
  Cloning method: Restriction Enzyme; 5′ cloning site Unknown (unknown if destroyed); 3′ cloning site Unknown (unknown if destroyed)
Terms and licenses: Academic/Nonprofit Terms; Industry Terms: Not Available to Industry
Depositor comments: Please visit https://www.biorxiv.org/content/10.1101/2021.01.08.425881v1 for bioRxiv preprint.
How to cite: pMY-CD90.2-Rluc_miR was a gift from Louis Ates & Teunis Geijtenbeek (Addgene plasmid # 163333 ; http://n2t.net/addgene:163333 ; RRID:Addgene_163333)
