[The description below was written by a language model from this plasmid's Addgene catalogue record and pLannotate feature annotations shown in this document.]
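Description:
pMY-CD90.2-Rluc_miR is a gammaretroviral expression and RNAi vector built on the pMY backbone, intended to serve as the negative control in knockdown experiments in mammalian cells. The plasmid is about 5.6 kb and is maintained in E. coli through a high-copy ColE1/pUC-type origin with ampicillin selection from the β-lactamase gene and its native promoter. A short lacI fragment annotated near the origin appears to be a backbone remnant without a functional role.

The transferable viral unit is flanked by two Moloney murine leukemia virus long terminal repeats. Downstream of the 5′ LTR lie the MMLV Ψ packaging signal, a truncated gag segment lacking its start codon, and a pol region carrying the splice acceptor. Together these support encapsidation of the genomic RNA in packaging cells and efficient expression of the downstream payload. The vector encodes no functional viral proteins, so these must be supplied in trans.

The 5′ LTR acts as the promoter for a single transcript encoding mouse Thy1 (CD90.2), a surface marker that allows transduced cells to be identified or enriched by antibody staining. This is followed by a microRNA cassette in which human miR-30a 5′ and 3′ flanking sequences surround a hairpin directed against Renilla luciferase. Because this target is absent from normal cells, the miR passes through the microRNA processing pathway without silencing an endogenous gene. A small env fragment precedes the 3′ LTR. The construct belongs to a retroviral toolbox developed for overexpression and genetic perturbation of primary lymphocytes, where it provides the non-targeting comparison for gene-specific miR vectors.
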