Features (pLannotate 1.2.2; 13 found; start..end, strand, type, name):
     22..615     +  LTR            LTR: long terminal repeat from Moloney murine leukemia virus
    746..1044    +  misc_feature   MMLV Ψ (fragment): packaging signal of Moloney murine leukemia virus (MMLV)
   1103..1519    +  CDS            gag (truncated): truncated Moloney murine leukemia virus (MMLV) gag gene lacking the start codon
   1529..1907    +  misc_feature   pol region: Moloney murine leukemia virus (MMLV) pol region containing the splice acceptor site
   1974..2459    +  CDS            Thy1: THY1_MOUSE - Also known as Thy-1. Experimental evidence at protein level: Swiss-Prot protein existence level 1. May play a role in cell-cell or cell-ligand interactions during synaptogenesis and other events in the brain. From Mus musculus (Mouse).
   2498..2591    +  ncRNA          5' miR-30a: sequence upstream of the 71-nt precursor of the human miR-30a microRNA (Zeng et al., 2002) miRNA
   2718..2830    +  ncRNA          3' miR-30a: sequence downstream of the 71-nt precursor of the human miR-30a microRNA (Zeng et al., 2002) miRNA
   2889..2987    +  CDS            env (fragment): murine leukemia virus gPr80 envelope polyprotein precursor; env; proteolytically cleaved into gp70SU and p15TM subunits
   3029..3618    +  LTR            LTR: long terminal repeat from Moloney murine leukemia virus
   3684..3736    -  CDS            lacI (fragment): lac repressor; lacI; The lac repressor binds to the lac operator to inhibit transcription in E. coli. This inhibition can be relieved by adding lactose or isopropyl-β-D-thiogalactopyranoside (IPTG).
   3919..4507    -  rep_origin     ori: high-copy-number ColE1/pMB1/pBR322/pUC origin of replication
   4671..5531    -  CDS            AmpR: β-lactamase; bla; confers resistance to ampicillin, carbenicillin, and related antibiotics
   5532..5636    -  promoter       AmpR promoter: bla
>Addgene plasmid #163333 | pMY-CD90.2-Rluc_miR | addgene full sequence | sequence record 322028 | Addgene NGS Result
CCCGAAAAGTGCCACCTGCATAATGAAAGACCCCACCTGTAGGTTTGGCAAGCTAGCTTAAGTAACGCCA
TTTTGCAAGGCATGGAAAAATACATAACTGAGAATAGAAAAGTTCAGATCAAGGTCAGGAACAGATGGAA
CAGCTGAATATGGGCCAAACAGGATATCTGTGGTAAGCAGTTCCTGCCCCGGCTCAGGGCCAAGAACAGA
TGGAACAGCTGAATATGGGCCAAACAGGATATCTGTGGTAAGCAGTTCCTGCCCCGGCTCAGGGCCAAGA
ACAGATGGTCCCCAGATGCGGTCCAGCCCTCAGCAGTTTCTAGAGAACCATCAGATGTTTCCAGGGTGCC
CCAAGGACCTGAAATGACCCTGTGCCTTATTTGAACTAACCAATCAGTTCGCTTCTCGCTTCTGTTCGCG
CGCTTCTGCTCCCCGAGCTCAATAAAAGAGCCCACAACCCCTCACTCGGCGCGCCAGTCCTCCGATTGAC
TGAGTCGCCCGGGTACCCGTATTCCCAATAAAGCCTCTTGCTGTTTGCATCCGAATCGTGGACTCGCTGA
TCCTTGGGAGGGTCTCCTCAGATTGATTGACTGCCCACCTCGGGGGTCTTTCATTTGGAGGTTCCACCGA
GATTTGGAGACCCCTGCCCAGGGACCACCGACCCCCCCGCCGGGAGGTAAGCTGGCCAGCGGTCGTTTCG
TGTCTGTCTCTGTCTTTGTGCGTGTTTGTGCCGGCATCTAATGTTTGCGCCTGCGTCTGTACTAGTTAGC
TAACTAGCTCTGTATCTGGCGGACCCGTGGTGGAACTGACGAGTTCGGAACACCCGGCCGCAACCCTGGG
AGACGTCCCAGGGACTTCGGGGGCCGTTTTTGTGGCCCGACCTGAGTCCAAAAATCCCGATCGTTTTGGA
CTCTTTGGTGCACCCCCCTAATAGGAGGGATATGTGGTTCTGGTAGGAGACGAGAACCTAAAACAGTTCC
CGCCTCCGTCTGAATTTTTGCTTTCGGTTTGGGACCGAAGCCGCGCCGCGCGTCTTGTCTGCTGCAGCAT
CGTTCTGTGTTGTCTCTGTCTGACTGTGTTTCTGTATTTGTCTGAAAATTAGGGCCAGACTGTTACCACT
CCCTTAAGTTTGACCTTAGGTCACTGGAAAGATGTCGAGCGGATCGCTCACAACCAGTCGGTAGATGTCA
AGAAGAGACGTTGGGTTACCTTCTGCTCTGCAGAATGGCCAACCTTTAACGTCGGATGGCCGCGAGACGG
CACCTTTAACCGAGACCTCATCACCCAGGTTAAGATCAAGGTCTTTTCACCTGGCCCGCATGGACACCCA
GACCAGGTCCCCTACATCGTGACCTGGGAAGCCTTGGCTTTTGACCCCCCTCCCTGGGTCAAGCCCTTTG
TACACCCTAAGCCTCCGCCTCCTCTTCCTCCATCCGCCCCGTCTCTCCCCCTTGAACCTCCTCGTTCGAC
CCCGCCTCGATCCTCCCTTTATCCAGCCCTCACTCCTTCTCTAGGCGCCCCCATATGGCCATATGAGATC
TTATATGGGGCACCCCCGCCCCTTGTAAACTTCCCTGACCCTGACATGACAAGAGTTACTAACAGCCCCT
CTCTCCAAGCTCACTTACAGGCTCTCTACTTAGTCCAGCACGAAGTCTGGAGACCTCTGGCGGCAGCCTA
CCAAGAACAACTGGACCGACCGGCCGGTGGTACCTCACCCTTACCGAGTCGGCGACACAGTGTGGGTCCG
CCGACACCAGACTAAGAACCTAGAACCTCGCTGGAAAGGACCTTACACAGTCCTGCTGACCACCCCCACC
GCCCTCAAAGTAGACGGCATCGCAGCTTGGATACACGCCGCCCACGTGAAGGCTGCCGACCCCGGGGGTG
GACCATCCTCTAGACTGCCGGATCTAGCTAGTTAATTAACTCCGTGGATCCGGTCGTGCGGCCGCACGGA
AACGCGTGCCACCATGAACCCCGCCATCTCTGTGGCCCTGCTGCTGTCTGTGCTGCAGGTGTCCAGAGGC
CAGAAAGTGACCAGCCTGACCGCCTGCCTCGTGAACCAGAACCTGAGACTGGACTGCAGACACGAGAACA
ACACCAAGGACAACAGCATCCAGCACGAGTTCTCCCTGACCCGCGAGAAGAGAAAACACGTGCTGAGCGG
CACCCTGGGCATCCCCGAGCACACCTACAGATCCAGAGTGACCCTGAGCAACCAGCCCTACATCAAGGTG
CTGACCCTGGCCAACTTCACCACAAAGGACGAGGGCGACTACTTCTGCGAACTGCAGGTGTCAGGCGCCA
ACCCCATGAGCAGCAACAAGAGCATCAGCGTGTACAGAGACAAGCTCGTGAAGTGCGGCGGCATCAGCCT
GCTGGTGCAGAACACCTCTTGGATGCTGTTGCTGCTGCTGAGCCTGAGCCTGCTGCAGGCCCTGGACTTC
ATCTCTCTGTAGGCATGCCGCGACCCTGCAGGTTTCTGAAGCTTTGTTTGAATGAGGCTTCAGTACTTTA
CAGAATCGTTGCCTGCACATCTTGGAAACACTTGCTGGGATTACTTCTTCAGGTTAACCCAACAGAAGGC
TCGAGAAGGTATATTGCTGTTGACAGTGAGCGCAGGAATTATAATGCTTATCTATAGTGAAGCCACAGAT
GTATAGATAAGCATTATAATTCCTATGCCTACTGCCTCGGACTTCAAGGGGCTAGAATTCAAGGGGCTAC
TTTAGGAGCAATTATCTTGTTTACTAAAACTGAATACCTTGCTATCTCTTTGATACATTTTTACAAAGCT
GAATTAAAATGGTATAAATTAAATCACTTTATCGATTGCATTGGGTCGACCGGGCCGCCAGCACAGTGGT
CGATCGAGGGGGGGCCCGCGATTAGTCCAATTTGTTAAAGACAGGATATCAGTGGTCCAGGCTCTAGTTT
TGACTCAACAATATCACCAGCTGAAGCCTATAGAGTACGAGCCATAGATAGAATAAAAGATTTTATTTAG
TCTCCAGAAAAAGGGGGGAATGAAAGACCCCACCTGTAGGTTTGGCAAGCTAGCTTAAGTAACGCCATTT
TGCAAGGCATGGAAAATACATAACTGAGAATAGAGAAGTTCAGATCAAGGTTAGGAACAGAGAGACAGCA
GAATATGGGCCAAACAGGATATCTGTGGTAAGCAGTTCCTGCCCCGGCTCAGGGCCAAGAACAGTTGGAA
CAGCAGAATATGGGCCAAACAGGATATCTGTGGTAAGCAGTTCCTGCCCCGGCTCAGGGCCAAGAACAGA
TGGTCCCCAGATGCGGTCCCGCCCTCAGCAGTTTCTAGAGAACCATCAGATGTTTCCAGGGTGCCCCAAG
GACCTGAAATGACCCTGTGCCTTATTTGAACTAACCAATCAGTTCGCTTCTCGCTTCTGTTCGCGCGCTT
CTGCTCCCCGAGCTCAATAAAAGAGCCCACAACCCCTCACTCGGCGCGCCAGTCCTCCGATAGACTGCGT
CGCCCGGGTACCCGTGTATCCAATAAACCCTCTTGCAGTTGCATCCGACTTGTGGTCTCGCTGTTCCTTG
GGAGGGTCTCCTCTGAGTGATTGACTACCCGTCAGCGGGGGTCTTTCACATGCAGCATGTATCAAAATTA
ATTTGGTTTTTTTTCTTAAGTATTTACATTAAATGGCCATAGTTGCATTAATGAATCGGCCAACGCGCGG
GGAGAGGCGGTTTGCGTATTGGGCGCTCTTCCGCTTCCTCGCTCACTGACTCGCTGCGCTCGGTCGTTCG
GCTGCGGCGAGCGGTATCAGCTCACTCAAAGGCGGTAATACGGTTATCCACAGAATCAGGGGATAACGCA
GGAAAGAACATGTGAGCAAAAGGCCAGCAAAAGGCCAGGAACCGTAAAAAGGCCGCGTTGCTGGCGTTTT
TCCATAGGCTCCGCACCCCTGACGAGCATCACAAAAATCGACGCTCAAGTCAGAGGTGGCGAAACCCGAC
AGGACTATAAAGATACCAGGCGTTTCCCCCTGGAAGCTCCCTCGTGCGCTCTCCTGTTCCGACCCTGCCG
CTTACCGGATACCTGTCCGCCTTTCTCCCTTCGGGAAGCGTGGCGCTTTCTCATAGCTCACGCTGTAGGT
ATCTCAGTTCGGTGTAGGTCGTTCGCTCCAAGCTGGGCTGTGTGCACGAACCCCCCGTTCAGCCCGACCG
CTGCGCCTTATCCGGTAACTATCGTCTTGAGTCCAACCCGGTAAGACACGACTTATCGCCACTGGCAGCA
GCCACTGGTAACAGGATTAGCAGAGCGAGGTATGTAGGCGGTGCTACAGAGTTCTTGAAGTGGTGGCCTA
ACTACGGCTACACTAGAAGAACAGTATTTGGTATCTGCGCTCTGCTGAAGCCAGTTACCTTCGGAAAAAG
AGTTGGTAGCTCTTGATCCGGCAAACAAACCACCGCTGGTAGCGGTGGTTTTTTTGTTTGCAAGCAGCAG
ATTACGCGCAGAAAAAAAGGATCTCAAGAAGATCCTTTGATCTTTTCTACGGGGTCTGACGCTCAGTGGA
ACGAAAACTCACGTTAAGGGATTTTGGTCATGAGATTATCAAAAAGGATCTTCACCTAGATCCTTTTGCG
GCCGGCCGCAAATCAATCTAAAGTATATATGAGTAAACTTGGTCTGACAGTTACCAATGCTTAATCAGTG
AGGCACCTATCTCAGCGATCTGTCTATTTCGTTCATCCATAGTTGCCTGACTCCCCGTCGTGTAGATAAC
TACGATACGGGAGGGCTTACCATCTGGCCCCAGTGCTGCAATGATACCGCGAGACCCACGCTCACCGGCT
CCAGATTTATCAGCAATAAACCAGCCAGCCGGAAGGGCCGAGCGCAGAAGTGGTCCTGCAACTTTATCCG
CCTCCATCCAGTCTATTAATTGTTGCCGGGAAGCTAGAGTAAGTAGTTCGCCAGTTAATAGTTTGCGCAA
CGTTGTTGCCATTGCTACAGGCATCGTGGTGTCACGCTCGTCGTTTGGTATGGCTTCATTCAGCTCCGGT
TCCCAACGATCAAGGCGAGTTACATGATCCCCCATGTTGTGCAAAAAAGCGGTTAGCTCCTTCGGTCCTC
CGATCGTTGTCAGAAGTAAGTTGGCCGCAGTGTTATCACTCATGGTTATGGCAGCACTGCATAATTCTCT
TACTGTCATGCCATCCGTAAGATGCTTTTCTGTGACTGGTGAGTACTCAACCAAGTCATTCTGAGAATAG
TGTATGCGGCGACCGAGTTGCTCTTGCCCGGCGTCAATACGGGATAATACCGCGCCACATAGCAGAACTT
TAAAAGTGCTCATCATTGGAAAACGTTCTTCGGGGCGAAAACTCTCAAGGATCTTACCGCTGTTGAGATC
CAGTTCGATGTAACCCACTCGTGCACCCAACTGATCTTCAGCATCTTTTACTTTCACCAGCGTTTCTGGG
TGAGCAAAAACAGGAAGGCAAAATGCCGCAAAAAAGGGAATAAGGGCGACACGGAAATGTTGAATACTCA
TACTCTTCCTTTTTCAATATTATTGAAGCATTTATCAGGGTTATTGTCTCATGAGCGGATACATATTTGA
ATGTATTTAGAAAAATAAACAAATAGGGGTTCCGCGCACATTTC
